Addgene plasmid #152088: pGBW-m4134337
Purpose: Mammalian expression plasmid for SARS-CoV-2 ORF6 protein
Depositing lab: Ginkgo Bioworks & Benjie Chen. Depositing organization: Ginkgo Bioworks.
Backbone
  Vector backbone: pTwist_CMV_Hygro_6
  Backbone size w/o insert (bp): 6525
  Vector type: Mammalian Expression
  Selectable markers: Hygromycin
Growth in bacteria
  Bacterial resistance: Ampicillin, 100 μg/mL
  Growth temperature: 37°C
  Growth strain: DH5alpha
  Copy number: High Copy
Gene/Insert
  Gene/Insert name: SARS-CoV-2 ORF6 protein
  Species: Severe acute respiratory syndrome coronavirus 2
  Insert size (bp): 179
  Mutation: wt
  Entrez Gene: ORF6 (a.k.a. GU280_gp06)
  Promoter: CMV
  Tag / fusion protein: Cleavable TEV;TapTag (C terminal on backbone)
  Cloning method: Unknown
Resource information
  A portion of this plasmid was derived from a plasmid made by: GinkgoBioworks
Depositor comments: NCBI reference sequence: YP_009724394.1
How to cite: pGBW-m4134337 was a gift from Ginkgo Bioworks & Benjie Chen (Addgene plasmid # 152088 ; http://n2t.net/addgene:152088 ; RRID:Addgene_152088)
