[The description below was written by a language model from this plasmid's Addgene catalogue record and pLannotate feature annotations shown in this document.]
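Description:
pGBW-m4134337 is a mammalian expression plasmid built on the pTwist_CMV_Hygro_6 backbone for producing the wild-type ORF6 accessory protein of SARS-CoV-2. It is propagated in E. coli as a high-copy plasmid through a ColE1/pUC-type origin and selected with ampicillin via a full-length β-lactamase gene. For selection in mammalian cells it carries a separate cassette in which the human ubiquitin C promoter drives hygromycin B phosphotransferase, followed by a synthetic polyadenylation signal.

The payload is a short ORF6 coding sequence placed downstream of the CMV immediate early enhancer and promoter elements, which span the numbering origin of the circular sequence. According to the catalogue entry, the protein is fused at its C terminus to a backbone-encoded TEV-cleavable TAP tag. The feature table is consistent with this: downstream of ORF6 it detects a fragment matching myosin light chain kinase, which is the usual source of a calmodulin-binding peptide, and a fragment of Staphylococcus aureus protein A, whose immunoglobulin-binding domains form the other half of a classical tandem affinity purification tag. The TEV site itself is not annotated. An SV40 polyadenylation signal lies just after the fusion, although it is annotated on the opposite strand. The expression unit is flanked by bacterial T7 and rrnG terminators and by short β-globin insulator elements, which presumably isolate it from neighbouring transcription.

ORF6 is annotated as an interferon antagonist that interferes with nuclear import and STAT1 translocation. The tagged construct is suited to expressing the protein in mammalian cells, with optional hygromycin selection, and to affinity purification, though the record states only its expression purpose.
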