Features (pLannotate 1.2.2; 21 found; start..end, strand, type, name):
      5..187     +  CDS            NS6_SARS2: Experimental evidence at protein level: Swiss-Prot protein existence level 1. Disrupts cell nuclear import complex formation by tethering karyopherin alpha 2 and karyopherin beta 1 to the membrane. Retention of import factors at the ER/Golgi membrane leads to a loss of transport into the nucleus. Thereby prevents STAT1 nuclear translocation in response to interferon signaling, thus blocking the expression of interferon stimulated genes (ISGs) that display multiple antiviral activities (PubMed:33097660). Suppresses IFN-beta production possibly by blocking IRF3 nuclear translocation (PubMed:3297
    242..319     +  CDS            MYLK2 (fragment): MYLK2_HUMAN - Experimental evidence at protein level: Swiss-Prot protein existence level 1. Implicated in the level of global muscle contraction and cardiac function. Phosphorylates a specific serine in the N-terminus of a myosin light chain. From Homo sapiens (Human).
    401..751     +  CDS            spa (fragment): SPA_STAAU - Experimental evidence at protein level: Swiss-Prot protein existence level 1. Plays a role in the inhibition of the host innate and adaptive immune responses. Possesses five immunoglobulin-binding domains that capture both the fragment crystallizable region (Fc region) and the Fab region (part of Ig that identifies antigen) of immunoglobulins (By similarity). In turn, Staphylococcus aureus is protected from phagocytic killing via inhibition of Ig Fc region. In addition, the host elicited B-cell response is prevented due to a decrease of antibody-secreting cell proliferation that en
    832..953     -  polyA_signal   SV40 poly(A) signal: SV40 polyadenylation signal
    976..1045    -  CDS            large T antigen (fragment): large T antigen from SV40 (simian virus 40)
   1068..1114    +  terminator     T7 terminator: transcription terminator for bacteriophage T7 RNA polymerase
   1144..1280    +  terminator     rrnG terminator: transcription terminator from the E. coli ribosomal RNA rrnG operon (Albrechtsen et al., 1991)
   1325..1396    +  misc_feature   3' β-globin insulator: insulator downstream of the human β-globin locus (Farrell et al., 2002)
   1622..2210    -  rep_origin     ori: high-copy-number ColE1/pMB1/pBR322/pUC origin of replication
   2382..2446    -  CDS            bla(M) (fragment): β-lactamase lacking the signal sequence; bla(M); allows cytosolic expression of β-lactamase
   2710..3919    +  promoter       UbC promoter: human ubiquitin C promoter
   3929..4950    +  CDS            HygR (fragment): hygromycin B phosphotransferase confers resistance to hygromycin
   4978..5026    +  polyA_signal   poly(A) signal: synthetic polyadenylation signal
   5292..6152    +  CDS            AmpR: β-lactamase; bla; confers resistance to ampicillin, carbenicillin, and related antibiotics
   6165..6301    +  terminator     rrnG terminator: transcription terminator from the E. coli ribosomal RNA rrnG operon (Albrechtsen et al., 1991)
   6446..6517    +  misc_feature   5' β-globin insulator: insulator upstream of the human β-globin locus (Farrell et al., 2002)
   6522..6568    -  terminator     T7 terminator: transcription terminator for bacteriophage T7 RNA polymerase
   6586..6634    -  polyA_signal   poly(A) signal: synthetic polyadenylation signal
   6715..7018    +  enhancer       CMV enhancer: human cytomegalovirus immediate early enhancer
   7091..7108    -  promoter       CMV promoter (fragment): human cytomegalovirus (CMV) immediate early promoter
   7171..7222    +  promoter       CMVd2 promoter: truncated human cytomegalovirus (CMV) immediate early promoter that yields moderately reduced expression relative to the full-length promoter
>Addgene plasmid #152088 | pGBW-m4134337 | depositor full sequence | sequence record 295100 | Full Sequence
CACCATGTTCCACTTGGTGGATTTTCAGGTCACGATCGCAGAAATACTGCTAATTATCATGCGAACCTTC
AAGGTTAGCATTTGGAACCTGGACTACATCATTAATCTCATCATAAAAAACCTTAGTAAGTCTTTAACTG
AGAATAAATATTCCCAACTGGATGAGGAACAGCCAATGGAGATTGACGAAAACCTTTACTTTCAGTCGGG
ACGGCGAATCCCGGGGCTGATAAATCCCTGGAAAAGGAGATGGAAGAAGAACTTTATTGCAGTGTCTGCG
GCTAACCGGTTCAAAAAGATCAGTTCAAGCGGCGCCCTAGATTACGACATTCCTACGACCGCCTCCGAGA
ATCTCTATTTCCAGGGTGAATTTGGCTTGGCACAACATGACGAGGCCGTCGATAACAAGTTTAATAAAGA
ACAGCAGAACGCTTTCTATGAGATCCTTCACTTACCAAATCTGAACGAAGAGCAACGCAACGCTTTCATT
CAGAGCCTGAAAGACGATCCCTCGCAGTCTGCAAATCTCCTGGCCGAAGCCAAGAAGCTGAATGACGCAC
AGGCTCCAAAAGTTGATAACAAGTTTAACAAGGAGCAGCAGAATGCTTTCTACGAGATATTGCACCTTCC
TAATCTGAATGAGGAACAAAGAAATGCATTTATCCAGTCCCTAAAAGACGATCCATCACAGAGTGCCAAC
CTGCTTGCGGAAGCCAAAAAGCTCAATGATGCCCAGGCCCCGAAAGTAGACGCGAACCATCAATAAGGAT
CCGCAGGCCTCTGCTAGCTTGACTGACTGAGATACAGCGTACCTTCAGCTCACAGACATGATAAGATACA
TTGATGAGTTTGGACAAACCACAACTAGAATGCAGTGAAAAAAATGCTTTATTTGTGAAATTTGTGATGC
TATTGCTTTATTTGTAACCATTATAAGCTGCAATAAACAAGTTAACAACAACAATTGCATTCATTTTATG
TTTCAGGTTCAGGGGGAGGTGTGGGAGGTTTTTTAAAGCAAGTAAAACCTCTACAAATGTGGTATTGGCC
CATCTCTATCGGTATCGTAGCATAACCCCTTGGGGCCTCTAAACGGGTCTTGAGGGGTTTTTTGTGCCCC
TCGGGCCGGATTGCTATCTACCGGCATTGGCGCAGAAAAAAATGCCTGATGCGACGCTGCGCGTCTTATA
CTCCCACATATGCCAGATTCAGCAACGGATACGGCTTCCCCAACTTGCCCACTTCCATACGTGTCCTCCT
TACCAGAAATTTATCCTTAAGGTCGTCAGCTATCCTGCAGGCGATCTCTCGATTTCGATCAAGACATTCC
TTTAATGGTCTTTTCTGGACACCACTAGGGGTCAGAAGTAGTTCATCAAACTTTCTTCCCTCCCTAATCT
CATTGGTTACCTTGGGCTATCGAAACTTAATTAACCAGTCAAGTCAGCTACTTGGCGAGATCGACTTGTC
TGGGTTTCGACTACGCTCAGAATTGCGTCAGTCAAGTTCGATCTGGTCCTTGCTATTGCACCCGTTCTCC
GATTACGAGTTTCATTTAAATCATGTGAGCAAAAGGCCAGCAAAAGGCCAGGAACCGTAAAAAGGCCGCG
TTGCTGGCGTTTTTCCATAGGCTCCGCCCCCCTGACGAGCATCACAAAAATCGACGCTCAAGTCAGAGGT
GGCGAAACCCGACAGGACTATAAAGATACCAGGCGTTTCCCCCTGGAAGCTCCCTCGTGCGCTCTCCTGT
TCCGACCCTGCCGCTTACCGGATACCTGTCCGCCTTTCTCCCTTCGGGAAGCGTGGCGCTTTCTCATAGC
TCACGCTGTAGGTATCTCAGTTCGGTGTAGGTCGTTCGCTCCAAGCTGGGCTGTGTGCACGAACCCCCCG
TTCAGCCCGACCGCTGCGCCTTATCCGGTAACTATCGTCTTGAGTCCAACCCGGTAAGACACGACTTATC
GCCACTGGCAGCAGCCACTGGTAACAGGATTAGCAGAGCGAGGTATGTAGGCGGTGCTACAGAGTTCTTG
AAGTGGTGGCCTAACTACGGCTACACTAGAAGAACAGTATTTGGTATCTGCGCTCTGCTGAAGCCAGTTA
CCTTCGGAAAAAGAGTTGGTAGCTCTTGATCCGGCAAACAAACCACCGCTGGTAGCGGTGGTTTTTTTGT
TTGCAAGCAGCAGATTACGCGCAGAAAAAAAGGATCTCAAGAAGATCCTTTGATCTTTTCTACGGGGTCT
GACGCTCAGTGGAACGAAAACTCACGTTAAGGGATTTTGGTCATGAGATTATCAAAAAGGATCTTCACCT
AGATCCTTTTAAATTAAAAATGAAGTTTTAAATCAATCTAAAGTATATATGAGTAAACTTGGTCTGACAG
TTACCAATGCTTAATCAGTGAGGCACCTATCTCAGCGATCTGTCTATTTCGTTCATCCATAGTTGCATTT
AAATTTCCGAACTCTCCAAGGCCCTCGTCGGAAAATCTTCAAACCTTTCGTCCGATCCATCTTGCAGGCT
ACCTCTCGAACGAACTATCGCAAGTCTCTTGGCCGGCCTTGCGCCTTGGCTATTGCTTGGCAGCGCCTAT
CGCCAGGTATTACTCCAATCCCGAATATCCGAGATCGGGATCACCCGAGAGAAGTTCAACCTACATCCTC
AATCCCGATCTATCCGAGATCCGAGGAATATCGAAATCGGGGCGCGCCTGGCCTCCGCGCCGGGTTTTGG
CGCCTCCCGCGGGCGCCCCCCTCGTCACGGCGAGCGCTGCCACGTCAGACGAAGGGCGCAGGAGCGTCCT
GATCCTTCCGCCCGGACGCTCAGGACAGCGGCCCGCTGCTCATAAGACTCGGCCTTAGAACCCCAGTATC
AGCAGAAGGACATTTTAGGACGGGACTTGGGTGACTCTAGGGCACTGGTTTTCTTTCCAGAGAGCGGAAC
AGGCGAGGAAAAGTAGTCCCTTCTCGGCGATTCTGCGGAGGGATCTCCGTGGGGCGGTGAACGCCGATGA
TTATATAAGGACGCGCCGGGTGTGGCACAGCTAGTTCCGTCGCAGCCGGGATTTGGGTCGCGGTTCTTGT
TTGTGGATCGCTGTGATCGTCACTTGGTGAGTAGCGGGCTGCTGGGCTGGCCGGGGCTTTCGTGGCCGCC
GGGCCGCTCGGTGGGACGGAAGCGTGTGGAGAGACCGCCAAGGGCTGTAGTCTGGGTCCGCGAGCAAGGT
TGCCCTGAACTGGGGGTTGGGGGGAGCGCAGCAAAATGGCGGCTGTTCCCGAGTCTTGAATGGAAGACGC
TTGTGAGGCGGGCTGTGAGGTCGTTGAAACAAGGTGGGGGGCATGGTGGGCGGCAAGAACCCAAGGTCTT
GAGCCCTTCGCTAATGCGGGAAAGCTCTTATTCGGGTGAGATGGGCTGGGCACCATCTGGGGACCCTGAC
GTGAAGTTTGTCACTGACTGGAGAACTCGGTTTGTCGTCTGTTGCGGGGGCGGCAGTTATGGCGGTGCCG
TTGGGCAGTGCACCCGTACCTTTGGGAGCGCGCGCCCTCGTCGTGTCGTGACGTCACCCGTTCTGTTGGC
TTATAATGCAGGGTGGGGCCACCTGCCGGTAGGTGTGCGGTAGGCTTTTCTCCGTCGCAGGACGCAGGGT
TCGGGCCTAGGGTAGGCTCTCCTGAATCGACAGGCGCCGGACCTCTGGTGAGGGGAGGGATAAGTGAGGC
GTCAGTTTCTTTGGTCGGTTTTATGTACCTATCTTCTTAAGTAGCTGAAGCTCCGGTTTTGAACTATGCG
CTCGGGGTTGGCGAGTGTGTTTTGTGAAGTTTTTTAGGCACCTTTTGAAATGTAATCATTTGGGTCAATA
TGTAATTTTCAGTGTTAGACTTGTAAATTGTCCGCTAAATTCTGGCCGTTTTTGGCTTTTTTGTTAGACA
ACATGGGTAAAAAGCCTGAACTCACCGCGACGTCTGTCGAGAAGTTTCTGATCGAAAAGTTCGACAGCGT
CTCCGACCTGATGCAGCTCTCGGAGGGCGAAGAATCTCGTGCTTTCAGCTTCGATGTAGGAGGGCGTGGA
TATGTCCTGCGGGTAAATAGCTGCGCCGATGGTTTCTACAAAGATCGTTATGTTTATCGGCACTTTGCAT
CCGCCGCGCTCCCGATTCCGGAAGTGCTTGACATTGGGGAGTTCAGCGAGAGCCTGACCTATTGCATCTC
CCGCCGTGCACAGGGTGTCACGTTGCAAGACCTGCCTGAAACCGAACTGCCCGCTGTTCTGCAGCCGGTC
GCGGAGGCAATGGATGCCATCGCTGCCGCCGATCTTAGCCAGACGAGCGGGTTCGGCCCATTCGGACCGC
AAGGAATCGGTCAATACACTACATGGCGTGATTTCATATGCGCGATTGCTGATCCCCATGTGTATCACTG
GCAAACTGTGATGGACGACACCGTCAGTGCGTCCGTCGCGCAGGCTCTCGATGAGCTGATGCTTTGGGCC
GAGGACTGCCCCGAAGTCCGGCACCTCGTGCACGCGGATTTCGGCTCCAACAATGTCCTGACGGACAATG
GCCGCATAACAGCGGTCATTGACTGGAGCGAGGCGATGTTCGGGGATTCCCAATACGAGGTCGCCAACAT
CTTCTTCTGGAGGCCGTGGTTGGCTTGTATGGAGCAGCAGACGCGCTACTTCGAGCGGAGGCATCCGGAG
CTTGCAGGATCGCCCCGGCTCCGGGCGTATATGCTCCGCATTGGTCTTGACCAACTCTATCAGAGCTTGG
TTGACGGCAATTTCGATGATGCAGCTTGGGCGCAGGGTCGATGCGACGCAATCGTCCGATCCGGAGCCGG
GACTGTCGGGCGTACACAAATCGCCCGCAGAAGCGCCGCCGTCTGGACCGATGGCTGTGTAGAAGTACTC
GCCGATAGTGGAAACCGACGCCCCAGCACTCGTCCGAGGGCAAAGGAATAAGCTAGTATGTAAGCCTAGT
CTTAGATAATAAAATCGCTATCCATCGAAGATGGATGTGTGTTGGTTTTTTGTGTGTGTAACGCTAGGCG
CGCCTGGTGTACCGAGAACGATCCTCTCAGTGCGAGTCTCGACGATCCATATCGTTGCTTGGCAGTCAGC
CAGTCGGAATCCAGCTTGGGACCCAGGAAGTCCAATCGTCAGATATTGTACTCAAGCCTGGTCACGGCAG
CGTACCGATCTGTTTAAACCTAGATATTGATAGTCTGATCGGTCAACGTATAATCGAGTCCTAGCTTTTG
CAAACATCTATCAAGAGACAGGATCAGCAGGAGGCTTTCGCATGAGTATTCAACATTTCCGTGTCGCCCT
TATTCCCTTTTTTGCGGCATTTTGCCTTCCTGTTTTTGCTCACCCAGAAACGCTGGTGAAAGTAAAAGAT
GCTGAAGATCAGTTGGGTGCGCGAGTGGGTTACATCGAACTGGATCTCAACAGCGGTAAGATCCTTGAGA
GTTTTCGCCCCGAAGAACGCTTTCCAATGATGAGCACTTTTAAAGTTCTGCTATGTGGCGCGGTATTATC
CCGTATTGACGCCGGGCAAGAGCAACTCGGTCGCCGCATACACTATTCTCAGAATGACTTGGTTGAGTAT
TCACCAGTCACAGAAAAGCATCTTACGGATGGCATGACAGTAAGAGAATTATGCAGTGCTGCCATAACCA
TGAGTGATAACACTGCGGCCAACTTACTTCTGACAACGATTGGAGGACCGAAGGAGCTAACCGCTTTTTT
GCACAACATGGGGGATCATGTAACTCGCCTTGATCGTTGGGAACCGGAGCTGAATGAAGCCATACCAAAC
GACGAGCGTGACACCACGATGCCTGTAGCAATGGCAACAACCTTGCGTAAACTATTAACTGGCGAACTAC
TTACTCTAGCTTCCCGGCAACAGTTGATAGACTGGATGGAGGCGGATAAAGTTGCAGGACCACTTCTGCG
CTCGGCCCTTCCGGCTGGCTGGTTTATTGCTGATAAATCTGGAGCCGGTGAGCGTGGGTCTCGCGGTATC
ATTGCAGCACTGGGGCCAGATGGTAAGCCCTCCCGTATCGTAGTTATCTACACGACGGGGAGTCAGGCAA
CTATGGATGAACGAAATAGACAGATCGCTGAGATAGGTGCCTCACTGATTAAGCATTGGTAACCGATTCT
AGGTGCATTGGCGCAGAAAAAAATGCCTGATGCGACGCTGCGCGTCTTATACTCCCACATATGCCAGATT
CAGCAACGGATACGGCTTCCCCAACTTGCCCACTTCCATACGTGTCCTCCTTACCAGAAATTTATCCTTA
AGATCGTTTAAACTCGACTCTGGCTCTATCGAATCTCCGTCGTTTCGAGCTTACGCGAACAGCCGTGGCG
CTCATTTGCTCGTCGGGCATCGAATCTCGTCAGCTATCGTCAGCTTACCTTTTTGGCAGCGATCGCGGCT
CCCGACATCTTGGACCATTAGCTCCACAGGTATCTTCTTCCCTCTAGTGGTCATAACAGCAGCTTCAGCT
ACCTCTCAATTCAAAAAACCCCTCAAGACCCGTTTAGAGGCCCCAAGGGGTTATGCTATCAATCGTTGCG
TTACACACACAAAAAACCAACACACATCCATCTTCGATGGATAGCGATTTTATTATCTAACTGCTGATCG
AGTGTAGCCAGATCTAGTAATCAATTACGGGGTCATTAGTTCATAGCCCATATATGGAGTTCCGCGTTAC
ATAACTTACGGTAAATGGCCCGCCTGGCTGACCGCCCAACGACCCCCGCCCATTGACGTCAATAATGACG
TATGTTCCCATAGTAACGCCAATAGGGACTTTCCATTGACGTCAATGGGTGGAGTATTTACGGTAAACTG
CCCACTTGGCAGTACATCAAGTGTATCATATGCCAAGTACGCCCCCTATTGACGTCAATGACGGTAAATG
GCCCGCCTGGCATTATGCCCAGTACATGACCTTATGGGACTTTCCTACTTGGCAGTACATCTACGTATTA
GTCATCGCTATTACCATGCTGATGCGGTTTTGGCAGTACATCAATGGGCGTGGATAGCGGTTTGACTCAC
GGGGATTTCCAAGTCTCCACCCCATTGACGTCAATGGGAGTTTGTTTTGGCACCAAAATCAACGGGACTT
TCCAAAATGTCGTAACAACTCCGCCCCATTGACGCAAATGGGCGGTAGGCGTGTACGGTGGGAGGTCTAT
ATAAGCAGAGCTGGTTTAGTGAACCGTCAGATCAGATCTTTGTCGATCCTACCATCCACTCGACACACCC
GCCAGCGGCCGC
